Addgene plasmid #41912: pHAGE DN Cullin2
Depositing lab: Stephen Elledge. Depositing organization: Harvard Medical School. Publication: Global identification of modular cullin-RING ligase substrates. Emanuele MJ, Elia AE, Xu Q, Thoma CR, Izhar L, Leng Y, Guo A, Chen YN, Rush J, Hsu PW, Yen HC, Elledge SJ. Cell. 2011 Oct 14;147(2):459-74. doi: 10.1016/j.cell.2011.09.019. Epub 2011 Sep 29. PubMed 21963094.
Backbone
  Vector backbone: pHAGE
  Backbone size w/o insert (bp): 8000
  Vector type: Lentiviral
Growth in bacteria
  Bacterial resistance: Ampicillin, 100 μg/mL
  Growth temperature: 37°C
  Growth strain: Stbl3
  Copy number: High Copy
Gene/Insert
  Gene/Insert name: CUL2
  Species: H. sapiens (human)
  GenBank ID: NM_001198777.1
  Entrez Gene: CUL2
  Cloning method: Gateway Cloning
  Sequencing primers: 5′ CMV-F
Terms and licenses: Academic/Nonprofit Terms; Industry Terms: Not Available to Industry
How to cite: pHAGE DN Cullin2 was a gift from Stephen Elledge (Addgene plasmid # 41912 ; http://n2t.net/addgene:41912 ; RRID:Addgene_41912)
