[The description below was written by a language model from this plasmid's Addgene catalogue record and pLannotate feature annotations shown in this document.]
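Description:
pHAGE DN Cullin2 is an HIV-1-derived lentiviral expression plasmid built on the pHAGE backbone, carrying a dominant-negative form of human cullin 2 (CUL2) that was introduced by Gateway cloning. In bacteria it is maintained through a high-copy ColE1/pUC-type origin and selected with ampicillin via the β-lactamase gene; the record lists a recombination-deficient strain (Stbl3) for propagation, which is usual for plasmids with repeated LTRs. The sequenced record is about 7.7 kb, slightly smaller than the nominal backbone size in the catalogue entry, so that figure should be treated as approximate.

The transfer cassette lies between a truncated 5' LTR and a self-inactivating ΔU3 3' LTR. It contains the Ψ packaging signal with adjoining gag fragment, the Rev response element for Rev-dependent nuclear export of the genomic RNA, and the cPPT/CTS, which aids nuclear import and transduction. Within it, the CMV immediate-early enhancer and promoter drive the CUL2 coding region, followed by a WPRE to enhance transcript stability and expression. The annotated CUL2 open reading frame is only a fragment of roughly 1.3 kb, consistent with a truncated cullin. The record does not specify which residues are retained or the mechanism of dominant-negative action, though such constructs generally keep adaptor binding while losing the part needed to engage the RING subunit. No epitope tag, fluorescent reporter or mammalian selection marker is annotated.

The associated publication concerns global identification of cullin-RING ligase substrates, so this plasmid is presumably used to produce lentivirus that interferes with CUL2-based ubiquitin ligase activity in transduced mammalian cells, letting candidate substrates be assigned to that ligase.
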