Features (pLannotate 1.2.2; 23 found; start..end, strand, type, name):
    377..634     +  LTR            5' LTR (truncated): truncated 5' long terminal repeat (LTR) from HIV-1
    681..806     +  misc_feature   HIV-1 Ψ: packaging signal of human immunodeficiency virus type 1
    790..1128    +  CDS            HIV-1 gag (fragment): gag protein from human immunodeficiency virus 1; gag
   1303..1536    +  misc_feature   RRE: The Rev response element (RRE) of HIV-1 allows for Rev-dependent mRNA export from the nucleus to the cytoplasm.
   1913..2013    +  CDS            Rev (fragment): human immunodeficiency virus 1 (HIV-1) Rev protein; rev; enhances nuclear export of unspliced and incompletely spliced viral mRNAs
   2058..2175    +  misc_feature   cPPT/CTS: central polypurine tract and central termination sequence of HIV-1
   2227..2530    +  enhancer       CMV enhancer: human cytomegalovirus immediate early enhancer
   2531..2734    +  promoter       CMV promoter: human cytomegalovirus (CMV) immediate early promoter
   2817..4103    +  CDS            CUL2 (fragment): CUL2_HUMAN - Experimental evidence at protein level: Swiss-Prot protein existence level 1. Core component of multiple cullin-RING-based ECS (ElonginB/C- CUL2/5-SOCS-box protein) E3 ubiquitin-protein ligase complexes, which mediate the ubiquitination of target proteins. ECS complexes and ARIH1 collaborate in tandem to mediate ubiquitination of target proteins (PubMed:27565346). May serve as a rigid scaffold in the complex and may contribute to catalysis through positioning of the substrate and the ubiquitin-conjugating enzyme. The E3 ubiquitin-protein ligase activity of the complex is dependent
   4137..4725    +  misc_feature   WPRE: woodchuck hepatitis virus posttranscriptional regulatory element
   4733..4798    +  CDS            nef (fragment): NEF_HV1Z2 - Experimental evidence at protein level: Swiss-Prot protein existence level 1. Extracellular Nef protein targets CD4(+) T-lymphocytes for apoptosis by interacting with CXCR4 surface receptors. From Human immunodeficiency virus type 1 group M subtype D (isolate Z2/CDC-Z34) (HIV-1).
   4800..5033    +  LTR            3' LTR (ΔU3): self-inactivating 3' long terminal repeat (LTR) from HIV-1
   5238..5342    +  promoter       AmpR promoter: bla
   5343..6203    +  CDS            AmpR: β-lactamase; bla; confers resistance to ampicillin, carbenicillin, and related antibiotics
   6374..6962    +  rep_origin     ori: high-copy-number ColE1/pMB1/pBR322/pUC origin of replication
   7145..7199    +  CDS            lacI (fragment): lac repressor; lacI; The lac repressor binds to the lac operator to inhibit transcription in E. coli. This inhibition can be relieved by adding lactose or isopropyl-β-D-thiogalactopyranoside (IPTG).
   7205..7298    +  rep_origin     SV40 ori (fragment): SV40 origin of replication
   7323..7360    +  CDS            lacI (fragment): lac repressor; lacI; The lac repressor binds to the lac operator to inhibit transcription in E. coli. This inhibition can be relieved by adding lactose or isopropyl-β-D-thiogalactopyranoside (IPTG).
   7373..7394    +  protein_bind   CAP binding site: CAP binding activates transcription in the presence of cAMP. E. coli catabolite activator protein
   7409..7439    +  promoter       lac promoter: promoter for the E. coli lac operon
   7447..7463    +  protein_bind   lac operator: The lac repressor binds to the lac operator to inhibit transcription in E. coli. This inhibition can be relieved by adding lactose or isopropyl-β-D-thiogalactopyranoside (IPTG). lac repressor encoded by lacI
   7497..7580    +  polyA_signal   SV40 poly(A) signal (fragment): SV40 polyadenylation signal
   7747..329     +  CDS            nef (fragment) (across the origin): NEF_HV1BR - Experimental evidence at protein level: Swiss-Prot protein existence level 1. Extracellular Nef protein targets CD4(+) T-lymphocytes for apoptosis by interacting with CXCR4 surface receptors (PubMed:14990729). From Human immunodeficiency virus type 1 group M subtype B (isolate BRU/LAI) (HIV-1).
>Addgene plasmid #41912 | pHAGE DN Cullin2 | addgene full sequence | sequence record 362813 | Addgene NGS Result
TGGAAGGGCTAATTCACTCCCAAAGAAGACAAGATATCCTTGATCTGTGGATCTACCACACACAAGGCTA
CTTCCCTGATTAGCAGAACTACACACCAGGGCCAGGGGTCAGATATCCACTGACCTTTGGATGGTGCTAC
AAGCTAGTACCAGTTGAGCCAGATAAGGTAGAAGAGGCCAATAAAGGAGAGAACACCAGCTTGTTACACC
CTGTGAGCCTGCATGGGATGGATGACCCGGAGAGAGAAGTGTTAGAGTGGAGGTTTGACAGCCGCCTAGC
ATTTCATCACGTGGCCCGAGAGCTGCATCCGGAGTACTTCAAGAACTGCTGATATCGAGCTTGCTACAAG
GGACTTTCCGCTGGGGACTTTCCAGGGAGGCGTGGCCTGGGCGGGACTGGGGAGTGGCGAGCCCTCAGAT
CCTGCATATAAGCAGCTGCTTTTTGCCTGTACTGGGTCTCTCTGGTTAGACCAGATCTGAGCCTGGGAGC
TCTCTGGCTAACTAGGGAACCCACTGCTTAAGCCTCAATAAAGCTTGCCTTGAGTGCTTCAAGTAGTGTG
TGCCCGTCTGTTGTGTGACTCTGGTAACTAGAGATCCCTCAGACCCTTTTAGTCAGTGTGGAAAATCTCT
AGCAGTGGCGCCCGAACAGGGACTTGAAAGCGAAAGGGAAACCAGAGGAGCTCTCTCGACGCAGGACTCG
GCTTGCTGAAGCGCGCACGGCAAGAGGCGAGGGGCGGCGACTGGTGAGTACGCCAAAAATTTTGACTAGC
GGAGGCTAGAAGGAGAGAGATGGGTGCGAGAGCGTCAGTATTAAGCGGGGGAGAATTAGATCGCGATGGG
AAAAAATTCGGTTAAGGCCAGGGGGAAAGAAAAAATATAAATTAAAACATATAGTATGGGCAAGCAGGGA
GCTAGAACGATTCGCAGTTAATCCTGGCCTGTTAGAAACATCAGAAGGCTGTAGACAAATACTGGGACAG
CTACAACCATCCCTTCAGACAGGATCAGAAGAACTTAGATCATTATATAATACAGTAGCAACCCTCTATT
GTGTGCATCAAAGGATAGAGATAAAAGACACCAAGGAAGCTTTAGACAAGATAGAGGAAGAGCAAAACAA
AAGTAAGACCACCGCACAGCAAGCGGCCGGCCGCTGATCTTCAGACCTGGAGGAGGAGATATGAGGGACA
ATTGGAGAAGTGAATTATATAAATATAAAGTAGTAAAAATTGAACCATTAGGAGTAGCACCCACCAAGGC
AAAGAGAAGAGTGGTGCAGAGAGAAAAAAGAGCAGTGGGAATAGGAGCTTTGTTCCTTGGGTTCTTGGGA
GCAGCAGGAAGCACTATGGGCGCAGCGTCAATGACGCTGACGGTACAGGCCAGACAATTATTGTCTGGTA
TAGTGCAGCAGCAGAACAATTTGCTGAGGGCTATTGAGGCGCAACAGCATCTGTTGCAACTCACAGTCTG
GGGCATCAAGCAGCTCCAGGCAAGAATCCTGGCTGTGGAAAGATACCTAAAGGATCAACAGCTCCTGGGG
ATTTGGGGTTGCTCTGGAAAACTCATTTGCACCACTGCTGTGCCTTGGAATGCTAGTTGGAGTAATAAAT
CTCTGGAACAGATTTGGAATCACACGACCTGGATGGAGTGGGACAGAGAAATTAACAATTACACAAGCTT
AATACACTCCTTAATTGAAGAATCGCAAAACCAGCAAGAAAAGAATGAACAAGAATTATTGGAATTAGAT
AAATGGGCAAGTTTGTGGAATTGGTTTAACATAACAAATTGGCTGTGGTATATAAAATTATTCATAATGA
TAGTAGGAGGCTTGGTAGGTTTAAGAATAGTTTTTGCTGTACTTTCTATAGTGAATAGAGTTAGGCAGGG
ATATTCACCATTATCGTTTCAGACCCACCTCCCAACCCCGAGGGGACCCGACAGGCCCGAAGGAATAGAA
GAAGAAGGTGGAGAGAGAGACAGAGACAGATCCATTCGATTAGTGAACGGATCTCGACGGTATCGCCGAA
TTCACAAATGGCAGTATTCATCCACAATTTTAAAAGAAAAGGGGGGATTGGGGGGTACAGTGCAGGGGAA
AGAATAGTAGACATAATAGCAACAGACATACAAACTAAAGAATTACAAAAACAAATTACAAAAATTCAAA
ATTTTCGGGTTTATTACAGGGACAGCAGAGATCCAGTTTGGACTAGTGGAGTTCCGCGTTACATAACTTA
CGGTAAATGGCCCGCCTGGCTGACCGCCCAACGACCCCCGCCCATTGACGTCAATAATGACGTATGTTCC
CATAGTAACGCCAATAGGGACTTTCCATTGACGTCAATGGGTGGAGTATTTACGGTAAACTGCCCACTTG
GCAGTACATCAAGTGTATCATATGCCAAGTACGCCCCCTATTGACGTCAATGACGGTAAATGGCCCGCCT
GGCATTATGCCCAGTACATGACCTTATGGGACTTTCCTACTTGGCAGTACATCTACGTATTAGTCATCGC
TATTACCATGGTGATGCGGTTTTGGCAGTACATCAATGGGCGTGGATAGCGGTTTGACTCACGGGGATTT
CCAAGTCTCCACCCCATTGACGTCAATGGGAGTTTGTTTTGGCACCAAAATCAACGGGACTTTCCAAAAT
GTCGTAACAACTCCGCCCCATTGACGCAAATGGGCGGTAGGCGTGTACGGTGGGAGGTCTATATAAGCAG
AGCTCGTTTAGTGAACCGTCAGATCGCCTGGAGACGCCATCCACGCTGTTTTGACCTCCATAGAAGACAC
CGGCGGCCGATCCACCATGTCTTTGAAACCAAGAGTAGTAGATTTTGATGAAACATGGAACAAACTTTTG
ACGACAATAAAAGCCGTGGTCATGTTGGAATACGTCGAAAGAGCAACATGGAATGACCGTTTCTCAGATA
TCTATGCTTTATGTGTGGCCTATCCTGAACCCCTTGGAGAAAGACTTTATACAGAAACTAAGATTTTTTT
GGAAAATCATGTTCGGCATTTGCATAAGAGAGTTTTGGAGTCAGAAGAACAAGTACTTGTTATGTATCAT
AGGTACTGGGAAGAATACAGCAAGGGTGCAGACTATATGGACTGCTTATATAGGTATCTCAACACCCAGT
TTATTAAAAAGAATAAATTAACAGAAGCGGACCTTCAGTATGGCTATGGTGGTGTAGATATGAATGAACC
ACTTATGGAAATAGGAGAGCTAGCATTGGATATGTGGAGGAAATTGATGGTTGAACCACTTCAGGCCATC
CTTATCCGAATGCTGCTCCGAGAAATCAAAAATGATCGTGGTGGAGAAGACCCAAACCAGAAAGTAATCC
ATGGGGTTATTAACTCCTTTGTTCATGTTGAACAGTATAAGAAAAAATTCCCCTTAAAGTTTTATCAGGA
AATTTTTGAGTCTCCCTTTCTGACTGAAACAGGAGAGTATTACAAACAAGAAGCTTCAAATTTATTACAA
GAATCAAACTGCTCACAGTATATGGAAAAGGTTCTAGGTAGATTAAAAGATGAAGAAATTCGATGTCGAA
AATACCTACATCCAAGTTCGTATACTAAGGTGATTCATGAATGTCAACAACGAATGGTAGCAGACCACTT
ACAGTTTTTACATGCAGAATGTCATAATATAATTCGACAAGAGAAAAAAAATGACATGGCAAATATGTAC
GTCTTACTCCGTGCTGTGTCCACTGGTTTACCTCATATGATTCAGGAGCTGCAAAACCACATCCATGATG
AGGGCCTTCGAGCAACCAGCAACCTTACTCAGGAAAACATGCCAACACTATTTGTGGAGTCAGTTTTGGA
AGTGCATGGTAAATTTGTTCAGCTTATCAACACTGTTTTGAATGGTGATCAGCATTTTATGAGTGCGTTG
GATAAGGCCCTTACGTCAGTTGTAAATTACAGAGAACCTAAGTCTGTTTGCAAAGCACCTGAACTGCTTG
CTAAGTACTGTGACAACTTACTGAAGAAGTCAGCGAAAGGGATGACAGAGAATGAAGTGGAAGACAGGCT
CACGAGCTTCATCACAGTGTTCGACTACAAGGATGACGATGACAAGTAGTCGAGCATGCATCTAGCGATA
GATCCTAATCAACCTCTGGATTACAAAATTTGTGAAAGATTGACTGGTATTCTTAACTATGTTGCTCCTT
TTACGCTATGTGGATACGCTGCTTTAATGCCTTTGTATCATGCTATTGCTTCCCGTATGGCTTTCATTTT
CTCCTCCTTGTATAAATCCTGGTTGCTGTCTCTTTATGAGGAGTTGTGGCCCGTTGTCAGGCAACGTGGC
GTGGTGTGCACTGTGTTTGCTGACGCAACCCCCACTGGTTGGGGCATTGCCACCACCTGTCAGCTCCTTT
CCGGGACTTTCGCTTTCCCCCTCCCTATTGCCACGGCGGAACTCATCGCCGCCTGCCTTGCCCGCTGCTG
GACAGGGGCTCGGCTGTTGGGCACTGACAATTCCGTGGTGTTGTCGGGGAAATCATCGTCCTTTCCTTGG
CTGCTCGCCTGTGTTGCCACCTGGATTCTGCGCGGGACGTCCTTCTGCTACGTCCCTTCGGCCCTCAATC
CAGCGGACCTTCCTTCCCGCGGCCTGCTGCCGGCTCTGCGGCCTCTTCCGCGTCTTCGCCTTCGCCCTCA
GACGAGTCGGATCTCCCTTTGGGCCGCCTCCCCGCCTGAGATCCTTTAAGACCAATGACTTACAAGGCAG
CTGTAGATCTTAGCCACTTTTTAAAAGAAAAGGGGGGACTGGAAGGGCTAATTCACTCCCAACGAAGACA
AGATCTGCTTTTTGCTTGTACTGGGTCTCTCTGGTTAGACCAGATCTGAGCCTGGGAGCTCTCTGGCTAA
CTAGGGAACCCACTGCTTAAGCCTCAATAAAGCTTGCCTTGAGTGCTTCAAGTAGTGTGTGCCCGTCTGT
TGTGTGACTCTGGTAACTAGAGATCCCTCAGACCCTTTTAGTCAGTGTGGAAAATCTCTAGCAGTAGTAG
TTCATGTCATCTTATTATTCAGTATTTATAACTTGCAAAGAAATGAATATCAGAGAGTGAGAGGCCCGGG
TTAATTAAGGAAAGGGCTAGATCATTCTTGAAGACGAAAGGGCCTCGTGATACGCCTATTTTTATAGGTT
AATGTCATGATAATAATGGTTTCTTAGACGTCAGGTGGCACTTTTCGGGGAAATGTGCGCGGAACCCCTA
TTTGTTTATTTTTCTAAATACATTCAAATATGTATCCGCTCATGAGACAATAACCCTGATAAATGCTTCA
ATAATATTGAAAAAGGAAGAGTATGAGTATTCAACATTTCCGTGTCGCCCTTATTCCCTTTTTTGCGGCA
TTTTGCCTTCCTGTTTTTGCTCACCCAGAAACGCTGGTGAAAGTAAAAGATGCTGAAGATCAGTTGGGTG
CACGAGTGGGTTACATCGAACTGGATCTCAACAGCGGTAAGATCCTTGAGAGTTTTCGCCCCGAAGAACG
TTTTCCAATGATGAGCACTTTTAAAGTTCTGCTATGTGGCGCGGTATTATCCCGTGTTGACGCCGGGCAA
GAGCAACTCGGTCGCCGCATACACTATTCTCAGAATGACTTGGTTGAGTACTCACCAGTCACAGAAAAGC
ATCTTACGGATGGCATGACAGTAAGAGAATTATGCAGTGCTGCCATAACCATGAGTGATAACACTGCGGC
CAACTTACTTCTGACAACGATCGGAGGACCGAAGGAGCTAACCGCTTTTTTGCACAACATGGGGGATCAT
GTAACTCGCCTTGATCGTTGGGAACCGGAGCTGAATGAAGCCATACCAAACGACGAGCGTGACACCACGA
TGCCTGTAGCAATGGCAACAACGTTGCGCAAACTATTAACTGGCGAACTACTTACTCTAGCTTCCCGGCA
ACAATTAATAGACTGGATGGAGGCGGATAAAGTTGCAGGACCACTTCTGCGCTCGGCCCTTCCGGCTGGC
TGGTTTATTGCTGATAAATCTGGAGCCGGTGAGCGTGGGTCTCGCGGTATCATTGCAGCACTGGGGCCAG
ATGGTAAGCCCTCCCGTATCGTAGTTATCTACACGACGGGGAGTCAGGCAACTATGGATGAACGAAATAG
ACAGATCGCTGAGATAGGTGCCTCACTGATTAAGCATTGGTAACTGTCAGACCAAGTTTACTCATATATA
CTTTAGATTGATTTAAAACTTCATTTTTAATTTAAAAGGATCTAGGTGAAGATCCTTTTTGATAATCTCA
TGACCAAAATCCCTTAACGTGAGTTTTCGTTCCACTGAGCGTCAGACCCCGTAGAAAAGATCAAAGGATC
TTCTTGAGATCCTTTTTTTCTGCGCGTAATCTGCTGCTTGCAAACAAAAAAACCACCGCTACCAGCGGTG
GTTTGTTTGCCGGATCAAGAGCTACCAACTCTTTTTCCGAAGGTAACTGGCTTCAGCAGAGCGCAGATAC
CAAATACTGTTCTTCTAGTGTAGCCGTAGTTAGGCCACCACTTCAAGAACTCTGTAGCACCGCCTACATA
CCTCGCTCTGCTAATCCTGTTACCAGTGGCTGCTGCCAGTGGCGATAAGTCGTGTCTTACCGGGTTGGAC
TCAAGACGATAGTTACCGGATAAGGCGCAGCGGTCGGGCTGAACGGGGGGTTCGTGCACACAGCCCAGCT
TGGAGCGAACGACCTACACCGAACTGAGATACCTACAGCGTGAGCTATGAGAAAGCGCCACGCTTCCCGA
AGGGAGAAAGGCGGACAGGTATCCGGTAAGCGGCAGGGTCGGAACAGGAGAGCGCACGAGGGAGCTTCCA
GGGGGAAACGCCTGGTATCTTTATAGTCCTGTCGGGTTTCGCCACCTCTGACTTGAGCGTCGATTTTTGT
GATGCTCGTCAGGGGGGCGGAGCCTATGGAAAAACGCCAGCAACGCGGCCTTTTTACGGTTCCTGGCCTT
TTGCTGGCCTTTTGCTCACATGTTCTTTCCTGCGTTATCCCCTGATTCTGTGGATAACCGTATTACCGCC
TTTGAGTGAGCTGATACCGCTCGCCGCAGCCGAACGACCGAGCGCAGCGAGTCAGTGAGCGAGGAAGCGG
AAGAGCGCCCAATACGCAAACCGCCTCTCCCCGCGCGTTGGCCGATTCATTAATGCAGCAAGCTCATGGC
TGACTAATTTTTTTTATTTATGCAGAGGCCGAGGCCGCCTCGGCCTCTGAGCTATTCCAGAAGTAGTGAG
GAGGCTTTTTTGGAGGCCTAGGCTTTTGCAAAAAGCTCCCCGTGGCACGACAGGTTTCCCGACTGGAAAG
CGGGCAGTGAGCGCAACGCAATTAATGTGAGTTAGCTCACTCATTAGGCACCCCAGGCTTTACACTTTAT
GCTTCCGGCTCGTATGTTGTGTGGAATTGTGAGCGGATAACAATTTCACACAGGAAACAGCTATGACATG
ATTACGAATTTCACAAATAAAGCATTTTTTTCACTGCATTCTAGTTGTGGTTTGTCCAAACTCATCAATG
TATCTTATCATGTCTGGATCAACTGGATAACTCAAGCTAACCAAAATCATCCCAAACTTCCCACCCCATA
CCCTATTACCACTGCCAATTACCTGTGGTTTCATTTACTCTAAACCTGTGATTCCTCTGAATTATTTTCA
TTTTAAAGAAATTGTATTTGTTAAATATGTACTACAAACTTAGTAGT
