>Addgene plasmid #41912 | pHAGE DN Cullin2 | addgene partial sequence | sequence record 62686 | CMV-F 5'-CGCAAATGGGCGGTAGGCGTG-3'
AGCAGAGCTCGTTTAGTGAACCGTCAGATCGCCTGGAGACGCCATCCACGCTGTTTTGACCTCCATAGAA
GACACCGGCGGCCGATCCACCATGTCTTTGAAACCAAGAGTAGTAGATTTTGATGAAACATGGAACAAAC
TTTTGACGACAATAAAAGCCGTGGTCATGTTGGAATACGTCGAAAGAGCAACATGGAATGACCGTTTCTC
AGATATCTATGCTTTATGTGTGGCCTATCCTGAACCCCTTGGAGAAAGACTTTATACAGAAACTAAGATT
TTTTTGGAAAATCATGTTCGGCATTTGCATAAGAGAGTTTTGGAGTCAGAAGAACAAGTACTTGTTATGT
ATCATAGGTACTGGGAAGAATACAGCAAGGGTGCAGACTATATGGACTGCTTATATAGGTATCTCAACAC
CCAGTTTATTAAAAAGAATAAATTAACAGAAGCGGACCTTCAGTATGGCTATGGTGGTGTAGATATGAAT
GAACCACTTATGGAAATAGGAGAGCTAGCATTGGATATGTGGAGGAAATTGATGGTTGAACCACTTCAGG
CCATCCTTATCCGAATGCTGCTCCGAGAAATCAAAAATGATCGTGGTGGAGAAGACCCAAACCAGAAAGT
AATCCATGGGGTTATTAACTCCTTTGTTCATGTTGAACAGTATAAGAAAAAATTCCCCTTAAAGTTTTAT
CAGGAAATTTTTGAGTCTCCCTTTCTGACTGAAACAGGAGAGTATTACAAACAAGAAGCTTCAAATTTAT
TACAAGAATCAAACTGCTCACAGTATATGGAAAAGGTTCTAGGTAGATTAAAAGATGAAGAAATTCGATG
TCGAAAATACCTACATCCAAGTTCGTATACTAAGGTGATTCATGAATGTCAACAACGAATGGTAGCAGAC
CACTTACAGTTT
